>Addgene plasmid #24861 | human p53-(1-393)-N268D | addgene partial sequence | sequence record 30798 | 24861 with T7
TCTGAATATTTTGTTTACTTTAAGAAGGAGATATACCATGGGCAGCAGCCATCATCATCATCATCACAGC
AGCGGCCTGGTGCCGCGCGGCAGCCATATGGAGGAGCCGCAGTCAGATCCTAGCGTCGAGCCCCCTCTGA
GTCAGGAAACATTTTCAGACCTATGGAAACTACTTCCTGAAAACAACGTTCTGTCCCCCTTGCCGTCCCA
AGCAATGGATGATTTGATGCTGTCCCCGGACGATATTGAACAATGGTTCACCGAAGACCCAGGTCCAGAT
GAAGCTCCCAGAATGCCAGAGGCTGCTCCCCCCGTGGCCCCTGCACCAGCAGCTCCTACACCGGCGGCCC
CTGCACCAGCCCCCTCCTGGCCCCTGTCATCTTCTGTCCCTTCCCAGAAAACCTACCAGGGCAGCTACGG
TTTCCGTCTGGGCTTCTTGCATTCTGGGACAGCCAAGTCTGTGACTTGCACGTACTCCCCTGCCCTCAAC
AAGATGTTTTGCCAACTGGCCAAGACCTGCCCTGTGCAGCTGTGGGTTGATTCCACACCCCCGCCCGGCA
CCCGCGTCCGCGCCATGGCCATCTACAAGCAGTCACAGCACATGACGGAGGTTGTGAGGCGCTGCCCCCA
CCATGAGCGCTGCTCAGATAGCGATGGTCTGGCCCCTCCTCAGCATCTTATCCGAGTGGAAGGAAATTTG
CGTGTGGAGTATTTGGATGACAGAAACACTTTTCGACATAGTGTGGTGGTGCCCTATGAGCCGCCTGAGG
TTGGCTCTGACTGTACCACCATCCACTACAACTACATGTGTAACAGTTCCTGCATGGGCGGCATGAACCG
GAGGCCCATCCTCACCATCATCACACTGGAAGACTCCAGTGGTAATCTACTGGGACGGGACAGCTTTGAG
GTGCGTGTTTGTGCC
