[The description below was written by a language model from this plasmid's Addgene catalogue record.]
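Description:
Human p53-(1-393)-N268D is a bacterial expression plasmid built on the Novagen pET15b backbone (about 5.7 kb without insert) and carrying the full-length human TP53 coding sequence, residues 1 to 393, as an insert of roughly 1.2 kb. The insert contains a single point substitution that changes asparagine 268 to aspartate. It was cloned between the NdeI and BamHI sites, both of which remain intact, so the p53 open reading frame is fused in frame to an N-terminal His tag for metal-affinity purification. The plasmid is selected with ampicillin, is listed as high copy, and is propagated in a standard cloning strain, DH5alpha.

No feature table is provided, so the regulatory elements are not itemised in the record. However, pET15b is a standard T7-based system in which transcription of the insert is driven by a T7 promoter under lac operator control, and the listed T7 sequencing primer fits this arrangement. Expression therefore depends on a host that supplies T7 RNA polymerase. The depositor names BL21(DE3) pLysS as the expression strain, in which the pLysS-encoded T7 lysozyme reduces leaky basal expression. The depositor also notes that p53 proteins express better and are more stable at low temperature.

The construct is intended for producing recombinant, His-tagged full-length human p53 in E. coli for in vitro work. The associated publication compares the conformations of latent and active p53, which points to biophysical and structural studies. The record does not state the reason for introducing the N268D substitution.
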