Addgene plasmid #24861: human p53-(1-393)-N268D
Depositing lab: Cheryl Arrowsmith. Depositing organization: University Health Network. Publication: Latent and active p53 are identical in conformation. Ayed A, Mulder FA, Yi GS, Lu Y, Kay LE, Arrowsmith CH. Nat Struct Biol. 2001 Sep . 8(9):756-60. 10.1038/nsb0901-756 PubMed 11524676.
Backbone
  Vector backbone: pET15b
  Backbone manufacturer: Novagen
  Backbone size w/o insert (bp): 5700
  Vector type: Bacterial Expression
Growth in bacteria
  Bacterial resistance: Ampicillin, 100 μg/mL
  Growth temperature: 37°C
  Growth strain: DH5alpha
  Copy number: High Copy
Gene/Insert
  Gene/Insert name: p53
  Species: H. sapiens (human)
  Insert size (bp): 1179
  Mutation: Asparagine 268 mutated to Aspartate
  Entrez Gene: TP53 (a.k.a. BCC7, BMFS5, LFS1, P53, TRP53)
  Tag / fusion protein: His (N terminal on insert)
  Cloning method: Restriction Enzyme; 5′ cloning site NdeI (not destroyed); 3′ cloning site BamHI (not destroyed)
  Sequencing primers: 5′ T7
Terms and licenses: Academic/Nonprofit Terms; Industry Terms: Not Available to Industry
Depositor comments: E.Coli strain for epression: BL21DE3-pLysS. p53 proteins are expressed better and more stable at low temperature.
How to cite: human p53-(1-393)-N268D was a gift from Cheryl Arrowsmith (Addgene plasmid # 24861 ; http://n2t.net/addgene:24861 ; RRID:Addgene_24861)
